>Addgene plasmid #220449 | psiTE(0)-Gal4 | addgene full sequence | sequence record 436787 | Addgene NGS Result
TTGTAAAACGACGGCCAGTGAATTGTAATACGACTCACTATAGGGCGACCCACCGGTGCATGCGCGGCCG
CGATGTAGGTCACGGTCTCGAAGCCGCGGTGCGGGTGCCAGGGCGTGCCCTTGGGCTCCCCGGGCGCGTA
CTCCACCTCACCCATCTGGTCCATCATGATGTCTAGAAGTCGATCCAACATGGCGACTTGTCCCATCCCC
GGCATGTTTAAATATACTAATTATTCTTGAACTAATTTTAATCAACCGATTTATCTCTCTTCCGCAGGAA
TATTGCCTGTCCTACGACACCGAGATCCTGACCGTGGAGTACGGCTTCCTGCCCATCGGCAAGATCGTGG
AGGAGCGCATCGAGTGCACCGTGTACACCGTGGACAAGAACGGCTTCGTGTACACCCAGCCCATCGCCCA
GTGGCACAACCGCGGCGAGCAGGAGGTGTTCGAGTACTGCCTGGAGGACGGCTCCATCATCCGCGCCACC
AAGGACCACAAGTTCATGACCACCGACGGCCAGATGCTGCCCATCGACGAGATCTTCGAGCGCGGCCTGG
ACCTGAAGCAGGTGGACGGCCTGCCCGAGGGCCGCGGCAGCCTGCTGACCTGCGGCGATGTGGAGGAGAA
CCCCGGGCCCATGAAGCTACTGTCTTCTATCGAACAAGCCTGCGATATTTGCCGACTTAAAAAGCTCAAG
TGCTCCAAAGAAAAACCGAAGTGCGCCAAGTGTCTGAAGAACAACTGGGAGTGTCGCTACTCTCCCAAAA
CCAAAAGGTCTCCGCTGACTAGGGCACATCTGACAGAAGTGGAATCAAGGCTAGAAAGACTGGAACAGCT
ATTTCTACTGATTTTTCCTCGAGAAGACCTTGACATGATTTTGAAAATGGATTCTTTACAGGATATAAAA
GCATTGTTAACAGGATTATTTGTACAAGATAATGTGAATAAAGATGCCGTCACAGATAGATTGGCTTCAG
TGGAGACTGATATGCCTCTAACATTGAGACAGCATAGAATAAGTGCGACATCATCATCGGAAGAGAGTAG
TAACAAAGGTCAAAGACAGTTGACTGTATCGATTGACTCGGCAGCTCATCATGATAACTCCACAATTCCG
TTGGATTTTATGCCCAGGGATGCTCTTCATGGATTTGATTGGTCTGAAGAGGATGACATGTCGGATGGCT
TGCCCTTCCTGAAAACGGACCCCAACAATAATGGGTTCTTTGGCGACGGTTCTCTCTTATGTATTCTTCG
ATCTATTGGCTTTAAACCGGAAAATTACACGAACTCTAACGTTAACAGGCTCCCGACCATGATTACGGAT
AGATACACGTTGGCTTCTAGATCCACAACATCCCGTTTACTTCAAAGTTATCTCAATAATTTTCACCCCT
ACTGCCCTATCGTGCACTCACCGACGCTAATGATGTTGTATAATAACCAGATTGAAATCGCGTCGAAGGA
TCAATGGCAAATCCTTTTTAACTGCATATTAGCCATTGGAGCCTGGTGTATAGAGGGGGAATCTACTGAT
ATAGATGTTTTTTACTATCAAAATGCTAAATCTCATTTGACGAGCAAGGTCTTCGAGTCAGGTTCCATAA
TTTTGGTGACAGCCCTACATCTTCTGTCGCGATATACACAGTGGAGGCAGAAAACAAATACTAGCTATAA
TTTTCACAGCTTTTCCATAAGAATGGCCATATCATTGGGCTTGAATAGGGACCTCCCCTCGTCCTTCAGT
GATAGCAGCATTCTGGAACAAAGACGCCGAATTTGGTGGTCTGTCTACTCTTGGGAGATCCAATTGTCCC
TGCTTTATGGTCGATCCATCCAGCTTTCTCAGAATACAATCTCCTTCCCTTCTTCTGTCGACGATGTGCA
GCGTACCACAACAGGTCCCACCATATATCATGGCATCATTGAAACAGCAAGGCTCTTACAAGTTTTCACA
AAAATCTATGAACTAGACAAAACAGTAACTGCAGAAAAAAGTCCTATATGTGCAAAAAAATGCTTGATGA
TTTGTAATGAGATTGAGGAGGTTTCGAGACAGGCACCAAAGTTTTTACAAATGGATATTTCCACCACCGC
TCTAACCAATTTGTTGAAGGAACACCCTTGGCTATCCTTTACAAGATTCGAACTGAAGTGGAAACAGTTG
TCTCTTATCATTTATGTATTAAGAGATTTTTTCACTAATTTTACCCAGAAAAAGTCACAACTAGAACAGG
ATCAAAATGATCATCAAAGTTATGAAGTTAAACGATGCTCCATCATGTTAAGCGATGCAGCACAAAGAAC
TGTTATGTCTGTAAGTAGCTATATGGACAATCATAATGTCACCCCATATTTTGCCTGGAATTGTTCTTAT
TACTTGTTCAATGCAGTCCTAGTACCCATAAAGACTCTACTCTCAAACTCAAAATCGAATGCTGAGAATA
ACGAGACCGCACAATTATTACAACAAATTAACACTGTTCTGATGCTATTAAAAAAACTGGCCACTTTTAA
AATCCAGACTTGTGAAAAATACATTCAAGTACTGGAAGAGGTATGTGCGCCGTTTCTGTTATCACAGTGT
GCAATCCCATTACCGCATATCAGTTATAACAATAGTAATGGTAGCGCCATTAAAAATATCGTCGGTTCTG
CAACTATCGCCCAATACCCTACTCTTCCGGAGGAAAATGTCAACAATATCAGTGTTAAATATGTTTCTCC
TGGCTCAGTAGGGCCTTCACCTGTGCCATTGAAATCAGGAGCAAGTTTCAGTGATCTAGTCAAGCTGTTA
TCTAACCGTCCACCCTCTCGTAACTCTCCAGTGACAATACCAAGAAGCACACCTTCGCATCGCTCAGTCA
CGCCTTTTCTAGGGCAACAGCAACAGCTGCAATCATTAGTGCCACTGACCCCGTCTGCTTTGTTTGGTGG
CGCCAATTTTAATCAAAGTGGGAATATCGCTGATAGCTCATTGTCCTTCACTTTCACTAACAGTAGCAAC
GGTCCGAACCTCATAACAACTCAAACAAATTCTCAAGCGCTTTCACAACCAATTGCCTCCTCTAACGTTC
ATGATAACTTCATGAATAATGAAATCACGGCTAGTAAAATTGATGATGGTAATAATTCAAAACCACTGTC
ACCTGGTTGGACGGACCAAACTGCGTATAACGCGTTTGGAATCACTACAGGGATGTTTAATACCACTACA
ATGGATGATGTATATAACTATCTATTCGATGATGAAGATACCCCACCAAACCCAAAAAAAGAGGAGGGCC
GCGGCAGCCTGCTGACCTGCGGCGATGTGGAGGAGAACCCCGGGCCCGTGAAGATCATCTCCCGCAAGTC
CCTGGGCACCCAGAACGTGTACGACATCGGCGTGGAGAAGGACCACAACTTCCTGCTGAAGAACGGCCTG
GTGGCCTCCAACTGCTTCAACGAGGTAAGTTATTGAACAATGGCATCAAATGCCTTCATCATCACTACCC
TTTAGCCCTTAAGACCCCACAATGACCTTACCCACTCAGAGAAAAAAGTAAATATGAAAGCCCATTTGAA
CTTCTCATCATGATGGACCAGATGGGTGAGGTGGAGTACGCGCCCGGGGAGCCCAAGGGCACGCCCTGGC
ACCCGCACCGCGGCTTCGAGACCGTGACCTACATCGGCGCGCCGGTACCACTAGTGGGGAGGTTCCCTTT
AGTGAGGGTTAATTGCGCGCTTGGCGTAATCATGGTCATAGCTGTTTCCTGTGTGAAATTGTTATCCGCT
CACAATTCCACACAACATACGAGCCGGAAGCATAAAGTGTAAAGCCTGGGGTGCCTAATGAGTGAGCTAA
CTCACATTAATTGCGTTGCGCTCACTGCCCGCTTTCCAGTCGGGAAACCTGTCGTGCCAGCTGCATTAAT
GAATCGGCCAACGCGCGGGGAGAGGCGGTTTGCGTATTGGGCGCTCTTCCGCTTCCTCGCTCACTGACTC
GCTGCGCTCGGTCGTTCGGCTGCGGCGAGCGGTATCAGCTCACTCAAAGGCGGTAATACGGTTATCCACA
GAATCAGGGGATAACGCAGGAAAGAACATGTGAGCAAAAGGCCAGCAAAAGGCCAGGAACCGTAAAAAGG
CCGCGTTGCTGGCGTTTTTCCATAGGCTCCGCCCCCCTGACGAGCATCACAAAAATCGACGCTCAAGTCA
GAGGTGGCGAAACCCGACAGGACTATAAAGATACCAGGCGTTTCCCCCTGGAAGCTCCCTCGTGCGCTCT
CCTGTTCCGACCCTGCCGCTTACCGGATACCTGTCCGCCTTTCTCCCTTCGGGAAGCGTGGCGCTTTCTC
ATAGCTCACGCTGTAGGTATCTCAGTTCGGTGTAGGTCGTTCGCTCCAAGCTGGGCTGTGTGCACGAACC
CCCCGTTCAGCCCGACCGCTGCGCCTTATCCGGTAACTATCGTCTTGAGTCCAACCCGGTAAGACACGAC
TTATCGCCACTGGCAGCAGCCACTGGTAACAGGATTAGCAGAGCGAGGTATGTAGGCGGTGCTACAGAGT
TCTTGAAGTGGTGGCCTAACTACGGCTACACTAGAAGAACAGTATTTGGTATCTGCGCTCTGCTGAAGCC
AGTTACCTTCGGAAAAAGAGTTGGTAGCTCTTGATCCGGCAAACAAACCACCGCTGGTAGCGGTGGTTTT
TTTGTTTGCAAGCAGCAGATTACGCGCAGAAAAAAAGGATCTCAAGAAGATCCTTTGATCTTTTCTACGG
GGTCTGACGCTCAGTGGAACGAAAACTCACGTTAAGGGATTTTGGTCATGAGATTATCAAAAAGGATCTT
CACCTAGATCCTTTTAAATTAAAAATGAAGTTTTAAATCAATCTAAAGTATATATGAGTAAACTTGGTCT
GACAGTTACCAATGCTTAATCAGTGAGGCACCTATCTCAGCGATCTGTCTATTTCGTTCATCCATAGTTG
CCTGACTCCCCGTCGTGTAGATAACTACGATACGGGAGGGCTTACCATCTGGCCCCAGTGCTGCAATGAT
ACCGCGAGACCCACGCTCACCGGCTCCAGATTTATCAGCAATAAACCAGCCAGCCGGAAGGGCCGAGCGC
AGAAGTGGTCCTGCAACTTTATCCGCCTCCATCCAGTCTATTAATTGTTGCCGGGAAGCTAGAGTAAGTA
GTTCGCCAGTTAATAGTTTGCGCAACGTTGTTGCCATTGCTACAGGCATCGTGGTGTCACGCTCGTCGTT
TGGTATGGCTTCATTCAGCTCCGGTTCCCAACGATCAAGGCGAGTTACATGATCCCCCATGTTGTGCAAA
AAAGCGGTTAGCTCCTTCGGTCCTCCGATCGTTGTCAGAAGTAAGTTGGCCGCAGTGTTATCACTCATGG
TTATGGCAGCACTGCATAATTCTCTTACTGTCATGCCATCCGTAAGATGCTTTTCTGTGACTGGTGAGTA
CTCAACCAAGTCATTCTGAGAATAGTGTATGCGGCGACCGAGTTGCTCTTGCCCGGCGTCAATACGGGAT
AATACCGCGCCACATAGCAGAACTTTAAAAGTGCTCATCATTGGAAAACGTTCTTCGGGGCGAAAACTCT
CAAGGATCTTACCGCTGTTGAGATCCAGTTCGATGTAACCCACTCGTGCACCCAACTGATCTTCAGCATC
TTTTACTTTCACCAGCGTTTCTGGGTGAGCAAAAACAGGAAGGCAAAATGCCGCAAAAAAGGGAATAAGG
GCGACACGGAAATGTTGAATACTCATACTCTTCCTTTTTCAATATTATTGAAGCATTTATCAGGGTTATT
GTCTCATGAGCGGATACATATTTGAATGTATTTAGAAAAATAAACAAATAGGGGTTCCGCGCACATTTCC
CCGAAAAGTGCCACCTG
[124 nt withheld, positions 5898-6021]
C
[91 nt withheld, positions 6023-6113]
A
[49 nt withheld, positions 6115-6163]
CCTTTGACGTTGGAGTCCACGTTCTTT
[37 nt withheld, positions 6191-6227]
ACCCTATCTCGGTCTATTCTTTTGATTTATAAGGGATTTTGCCGATTTCGGCCTATTGGTTAAAAAATGA
GCTGATTTAACAAAAATTTAACGCGAATTTTAACAAAATATTAACGCTTACAATTTGCCATTCGCCATTC
AGGCTGCGCAACTGTTGGGAAGGGCGATCGGTGCGGGCCTCTTCGCTATTACGCCAGCTGGCGAAAGGGG
GATGTGCTGCAAGGCGATTAAGTTGGGTAACGCCAGGGTTTTCCCAGTCACGACG
Features (pLannotate 1.2.2; 15 found; start..end, strand, type, name):
     26..44      +  promoter       T7 promoter: promoter for bacteriophage T7 RNA polymerase
     87..156     +  protein_bind   attB: attB site for the φC31 integrase (Groth et al., 2000) phage φC31 integrase
    278..565     +  CDS            dnaE-N (fragment): DPO3A_SYNY3 - Experimental evidence at protein level: Swiss-Prot protein existence level 1. DNA polymerase III is a complex, multichain enzyme responsible for most of the replicative synthesis in bacteria. This DNA polymerase also exhibits 3' to 5' exonuclease activity. The alpha chain is the DNA polymerase (By similarity). From Synechocystis sp. (strain PCC 6803 / Kazusa).
    641..3283    +  CDS            GAL4: GAL4_YEAST - Experimental evidence at protein level: Swiss-Prot protein existence level 1. This protein is a positive regulator for the gene expression of the galactose-induced genes such as GAL1, GAL2, GAL7, GAL10, and MEL1 which code for the enzymes used to convert galactose to glucose. It recognizes a 17 base pair sequence in (5'-CGGRNNRCYNYNCNCCG-3') the upstream activating sequence (UAS-G) of these genes. From Saccharomyces cerevisiae (strain ATCC 204508 / S288c) (Baker's yeast).
   3591..3660    -  protein_bind   attB: attB site for the φC31 integrase (Groth et al., 2000) phage φC31 integrase
   3706..3724    -  promoter       T3 promoter: promoter for bacteriophage T3 RNA polymerase
   3769..3785    -  protein_bind   lac operator: The lac repressor binds to the lac operator to inhibit transcription in E. coli. This inhibition can be relieved by adding lactose or isopropyl-β-D-thiogalactopyranoside (IPTG). lac repressor encoded by lacI
   3793..3823    -  promoter       lac promoter: promoter for the E. coli lac operon
   3838..3859    -  protein_bind   CAP binding site: CAP binding activates transcription in the presence of cAMP. E. coli catabolite activator protein
   3872..3964    -  CDS            lacI (fragment): lac repressor; lacI; The lac repressor binds to the lac operator to inhibit transcription in E. coli. This inhibition can be relieved by adding lactose or isopropyl-β-D-thiogalactopyranoside (IPTG).
   4147..4735    -  rep_origin     ori: high-copy-number ColE1/pMB1/pBR322/pUC origin of replication
   4906..5766    -  CDS            AmpR: β-lactamase; bla; confers resistance to ampicillin, carbenicillin, and related antibiotics
   5767..5871    -  promoter       AmpR promoter: bla
   5898..6326    +  rep_origin     f1 ori (sequence partly withheld): f1 bacteriophage origin of replication; arrow indicates direction of (+) strand synthesis
   6358..23      -  CDS            lacZα (fragment) (across the origin): LacZα fragment of β-galactosidase; lacZ fragment
