[The description below was written by a language model from this plasmid's Addgene catalogue record and pLannotate feature annotations shown in this document.]
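Description:
psiTE(0)-Gal4 is a pBluescript-based (pBS) donor plasmid for Drosophila that carries a split intein version of the Trojan-Gal4 exon. It is designed to convert existing MiMIC insertion lines into Gal4 driver lines. In E. coli it is maintained at high copy from a ColE1/pUC-type origin and selected with ampicillin through the β-lactamase gene. The backbone also retains an f1 origin, lac promoter/operator remnants, lacZα and lacI fragments, and flanking T7 and T3 promoters.

The payload is a synthesized CfaN-Gal4-CfaC insert recorded as about 3.2 kb. It sits between two φC31 attB sites in opposite orientation. This arrangement allows φC31 integrase to exchange the cassette into the paired attP sites of a MiMIC element by recombinase-mediated cassette exchange. The feature table annotates a DnaE-type N-terminal intein fragment, which corresponds to CfaN, followed by the full yeast GAL4 coding sequence. The CfaC portion was not detected by the automated annotation, and neither were any splice acceptor or donor sequences, so these are not individually documented in the record. The "(0)" in the name marks the reading-frame version intended for MiMIC insertions in phase 0 coding introns.

Once in such an intron, the cassette is presumably spliced into the host gene's transcript as an artificial exon, so that Gal4 is produced in that gene's expression pattern. The flanking Cfa intein halves are expected to excise Gal4 from the host polypeptide by protein splicing, although the record does not spell out this mechanism. No fly promoter is annotated, which is consistent with expression depending on the targeted locus. The associated publication describes the use of split intein Trojan exons for Hox gene-specific cellular targeting.
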