Addgene plasmid #220449: psiTE(0)-Gal4
Purpose: Split intein version of Trojan-Gal4. Create Gal4 driver lines from MiMIC lines, in which MiMIC cassette was inserted into Phase 0 coding intron.
Depositing lab: Benjamin White. Depositing organization: National Institute of Mental Health (NIMH). Publication: Hox gene-specific cellular targeting using split intein Trojan exons. Diao F, Vasudevan D, Heckscher ES, White BH. Proc Natl Acad Sci U S A. 2024 Apr 23;121(17):e2317083121. doi: 10.1073/pnas.2317083121. Epub 2024 Apr 11. PubMed 38602904.
Backbone
  Vector backbone: pBS
  Vector type: Insect Expression
Growth in bacteria
  Bacterial resistance: Ampicillin, 100 μg/mL
  Growth temperature: 37°C
  Growth strain: DH5alpha
  Copy number: High Copy
Gene/Insert
  Gene/Insert name: CfaN-Gal4-CfaC
  Species: Other
  Insert size (bp): 3177
  Cloning method: Gene Synthesis
Terms and licenses: Academic/Nonprofit Terms; Industry Terms: Not Available to Industry
How to cite: psiTE(0)-Gal4 was a gift from Benjamin White (Addgene plasmid # 220449 ; http://n2t.net/addgene:220449 ; RRID:Addgene_220449)
